Addgene plasmid #133857: pmApple-GNG2
Purpose: Mammalian expression of GNG2 N-terminally tagged with mApple
Depositing lab: Dave Piston. Depositing organization: Washington University in Saint Louis. Publication: Two-Color Spatial Cumulant Analysis Detects Heteromeric Interactions between Membrane Proteins. Foust DJ, Godin AG, Ustione A, Wiseman PW, Piston DW. Biophys J. 2019 Nov 5;117(9):1764-1777. doi: 10.1016/j.bpj.2019.09.028. Epub 2019 Sep 28. PubMed 31606123.
Backbone
  Vector backbone: C1
  Backbone manufacturer: Clontech
  Total vector size (bp): 5250
  Vector type: Mammalian Expression
  Selectable markers: Neomycin (select with G418)
Growth in bacteria
  Bacterial resistance: Kanamycin, 50 μg/mL
  Growth temperature: 37°C
  Growth strain: DH5alpha
  Copy number: Unknown
Gene/Insert
  Gene/Insert name: GNG2 (alt names: gamma2; Ggamma2; Gγ2)
  Species: H. sapiens (human)
  Entrez Gene: GNG2 (a.k.a. HG3F1)
  Tag / fusion protein: mApple (N terminal on insert)
Resource information
  A portion of this plasmid was derived from a plasmid made by: GE Healthcare Life Sciences
Terms and licenses: Academic/Nonprofit Terms; Industry Terms: Not Available to Industry
How to cite: pmApple-GNG2 was a gift from Dave Piston (Addgene plasmid # 133857 ; http://n2t.net/addgene:133857 ; RRID:Addgene_133857)
