[The description below was written by a language model from this plasmid's Addgene catalogue record and pLannotate feature annotations shown in this document.]
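Description:
pmApple-GNG2 is a 5,250 bp mammalian expression plasmid built on the Clontech C1-type fluorescent protein backbone, in which the fluorescent protein sits upstream of the cloning site so that the inserted gene is expressed as a C-terminal fusion partner. It replicates in E. coli from a high-copy ColE1/pUC-type origin and also carries an f1 phage origin. A single NeoR/KanR (Tn5 aminoglycoside phosphotransferase) gene provides both selections. It is preceded by a bacterial bla-type promoter for kanamycin resistance in bacteria and by the SV40 enhancer/early promoter for G418 selection in mammalian cells, and it is terminated by the HSV TK polyadenylation signal. The short ble, bGH poly(A) and SV40 large T antigen fragments annotated in the table appear to be backbone remnants rather than functional parts.

The expression cassette consists of the human cytomegalovirus immediate early enhancer and promoter driving the monomeric red fluorescent protein mApple, followed after a very short linker by the coding sequence for GNG2, the gamma-2 subunit of heterotrimeric G proteins, and then the SV40 polyadenylation signal. The catalogue lists the insert as human. The automated annotation matched it to the bovine Swiss-Prot entry, which probably reflects close sequence conservation between the orthologues rather than a different origin. Placing the tag at the N terminus leaves the C-terminal end of the gamma subunit free. The stated purpose is mammalian expression of mApple-tagged GNG2, and the associated publication concerns two-colour fluorescence fluctuation analysis for detecting heteromeric interactions between membrane proteins, where this construct would serve as a red-labelled partner.
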