Features (pLannotate 1.2.2; 15 found; start..end, strand, type, name):
     61..364     +  enhancer       CMV enhancer: human cytomegalovirus immediate early enhancer
    365..568     +  promoter       CMV promoter: human cytomegalovirus (CMV) immediate early promoter
    613..1320    +  CDS            mApple: mApple is a basic (constitutively fluorescent) red fluorescent protein published in 2008, derived from Discosoma sp.. It is reported to be a rapidly-maturing monomer with high acid sensitivity.
   1327..1539    +  CDS            GNG2 (sequence withheld): GBG2_BOVIN - Experimental evidence at protein level: Swiss-Prot protein existence level 1. Guanine nucleotide-binding proteins (G proteins) are involved as a modulator or transducer in various transmembrane signaling systems. The beta and gamma chains are required for the GTPase activity, for replacement of GDP by GTP, and for G protein-effector interaction. From Bos taurus (Bovine).
   1903..1919    +  misc_feature   MCS (fragment): multiple cloning site
   1931..2015    +  CDS            large T antigen (fragment): large T antigen from SV40 (simian virus 40)
   2038..2159    +  polyA_signal   SV40 poly(A) signal: SV40 polyadenylation signal
   2193..2621    -  rep_origin     f1 ori (sequence partly withheld): f1 bacteriophage origin of replication; arrow indicates direction of (+) strand synthesis
   2648..2752    +  promoter       AmpR promoter: bla
   2754..3111    +  promoter       SV40 promoter: SV40 enhancer and early promoter
   3146..3940    +  CDS            NeoR/KanR: aminoglycoside phosphotransferase from Tn5; aph(3')-II (or nptII); confers resistance to neomycin, kanamycin, and G418 (Geneticin®)
   3961..4113    +  CDS            ble (fragment): BLE_KLEPN - Experimental evidence at protein level: Swiss-Prot protein existence level 1. Binding protein with a strong affinity to the bleomycin family of antibiotics. Binds to CL990; an antimitotic-antibiotic compound. From Klebsiella pneumoniae.
   4172..4219    +  polyA_signal   HSV TK poly(A) signal: herpes simplex virus thymidine kinase polyadenylation signal (Cole and Stacy, 1985)
   4310..4326    -  polyA_signal   bGH poly(A) signal (fragment): bovine growth hormone polyadenylation signal
   4548..5136    +  rep_origin     ori: high-copy-number ColE1/pMB1/pBR322/pUC origin of replication
>Addgene plasmid #133857 | pmApple-GNG2 | addgene full sequence | sequence record 262709 | Addgene NGS Result
TAGTTATTAATAGTAATCAATTACGGGGTCATTAGTTCATAGCCCATATATGGAGTTCCGCGTTACATAA
CTTACGGTAAATGGCCCGCCTGGCTGACCGCCCAACGACCCCCGCCCATTGACGTCAATAATGACGTATG
TTCCCATAGTAACGCCAATAGGGACTTTCCATTGACGTCAATGGGTGGAGTATTTACGGTAAACTGCCCA
CTTGGCAGTACATCAAGTGTATCATATGCCAAGTACGCCCCCTATTGACGTCAATGACGGTAAATGGCCC
GCCTGGCATTATGCCCAGTACATGACCTTATGGGACTTTCCTACTTGGCAGTACATCTACGTATTAGTCA
TCGCTATTACCATGGTGATGCGGTTTTGGCAGTACATCAATGGGCGTGGATAGCGGTTTGACTCACGGGG
ATTTCCAAGTCTCCACCCCATTGACGTCAATGGGAGTTTGTTTTGGCACCAAAATCAACGGGACTTTCCA
AAATGTCGTAACAACTCCGCCCCATTGACGCAAATGGGCGGTAGGCGTGTACGGTGGGAGGTCTATATAA
GCAGAGCTGGTTTAGTGAACCGTCAGATCCGCTAGCGCTACCGGTCGCCACCATGGTGAGCAAGGGCGAG
GAGAATAACATGGCCATCATCAAGGAGTTCATGCGCTTCAAGGTGCACATGGAGGGCTCCGTGAACGGCC
ACGAGTTCGAGATCGAGGGCGAGGGCGAGGGCCGCCCCTACGAGGCCTTTCAGACCGCTAAGCTGAAGGT
GACCAAGGGTGGCCCCCTGCCCTTCGCCTGGGACATCCTGTCCCCTCAGTTCATGTACGGCTCCAAGGTC
TACATTAAGCACCCAGCCGACATCCCCGACTACTTCAAGCTGTCCTTCCCCGAGGGCTTCAGGTGGGAGC
GCGTGATGAACTTCGAGGACGGCGGCATTATTCACGTTAACCAGGACTCCTCCCTGCAGGACGGCGTGTT
CATCTACAAGGTGAAGCTGCGCGGCACCAACTTCCCCTCCGACGGCCCCGTAATGCAGAAGAAGACCATG
GGCTGGGAGGCCTCCGAGGAGCGGATGTACCCCGAGGACGGCGCCCTGAAGAGCGAGATCAAGAAGAGGC
TGAAGCTGAAGGACGGCGGCCACTACGCCGCCGAGGTCAAGACCACCTACAAGGCCAAGAAGCCCGTGCA
GCTGCCCGGCGCCTACATCGTCGACATCAAGTTGGACATCGTGTCCCACAACGAGGACTACACCATCGTG
GAACAGTACGAACGCGCCGAGGGCCGCCACTCCACCGGCGGCATGGACGAGCTGTACAAGTCCGGA
[213 nt withheld, positions 1327-1539]
TAAGTCTCTGAGAGGAGGCTGAAGAGTGTTGGGGCTCCTGGGACATACATGTAGAGTTCCTAGCAAAGTG
GGCGCCTTTCTCGTCCACAGCATTTAAAGAGAGGAAGGAGAACCATCCTGGACACTCCGGGCTGTGCATG
TTTAAAGAAATGTCCCCTTATGAGAATGAAAGCTGATTCCGTGTCCCAACTTTAGAGATCTGACCCTGCA
GACCGGCCTGGAGGAGGGAAATGTATAAAAAATGAGAATGGTAATCACTTCTTTTCTGCTGTCCCTCTAA
GACATTTCTGCTTCATATTTATAAACAAAATAAACATTAAAGCCGGTGTCCTGAGCTGAGAAAAAAAAAA
AAAAAAAAGGGGCGGCCCGGGATCCACCGGATCTAGATAACTGATCATAATCAGCCATACCACATTTGTA
GAGGTTTTACTTGCTTTAAAAAACCTCCCACACCTCCCCCTGAACCTGAAACATAAAATGAATGCAATTG
TTGTTGTTAACTTGTTTATTGCAGCTTATAATGGTTACAAATAAAGCAATAGCATCACAAATTTCACAAA
TAAAGCATTTTTTTCACTGCATTCTAGTTGTGGTTTGTCCAAACTCATCAATGTATCTTAAGGCGTAAAT
TGTAAGCGTTAATATTTTGTTAAAATTCGCGTTAAATTTTTGTTAAATCAGCTCATTTTTTAACCAATAG
GCCGAAATCGGCAAAATCCCTTATAAATCAAAAGAATAGACCGAGATAGGGT
[37 nt withheld, positions 2292-2328]
AAAGAACGTGGACTCCAACGTCAAAGG
[49 nt withheld, positions 2356-2404]
T
[91 nt withheld, positions 2406-2496]
G
[124 nt withheld, positions 2498-2621]
CAGGTGGCACTTTTCGGGGAAATGTGCGCGGAACCCCTATTTGTTTATTTTTCTAAATACATTCAAATAT
GTATCCGCTCATGAGACAATAACCCTGATAAATGCTTCAATAATATTGAAAAAGGAAGAGTCCTGAGGCG
GAAAGAACCAGCTGTGGAATGTGTGTCAGTTAGGGTGTGGAAAGTCCCCAGGCTCCCCAGCAGGCAGAAG
TATGCAAAGCATGCATCTCAATTAGTCAGCAACCAGGTGTGGAAAGTCCCCAGGCTCCCCAGCAGGCAGA
AGTATGCAAAGCATGCATCTCAATTAGTCAGCAACCATAGTCCCGCCCCTAACTCCGCCCATCCCGCCCC
TAACTCCGCCCAGTTCCGCCCATTCTCCGCCCCATGGCTGACTAATTTTTTTTATTTATGCAGAGGCCGA
GGCCGCCTCGGCCTCTGAGCTATTCCAGAAGTAGTGAGGAGGCTTTTTTGGAGGCCTAGGCTTTTGCAAA
GATCGATCAAGAGACAGGATGAGGATCGTTTCGCATGATTGAACAAGATGGATTGCACGCAGGTTCTCCG
GCCGCTTGGGTGGAGAGGCTATTCGGCTATGACTGGGCACAACAGACAATCGGCTGCTCTGATGCCGCCG
TGTTCCGGCTGTCAGCGCAGGGGCGCCCGGTTCTTTTTGTCAAGACCGACCTGTCCGGTGCCCTGAATGA
ACTGCAAGACGAGGCAGCGCGGCTATCGTGGCTGGCCACGACGGGCGTTCCTTGCGCAGCTGTGCTCGAC
GTTGTCACTGAAGCGGGAAGGGACTGGCTGCTATTGGGCGAAGTGCCGGGGCAGGATCTCCTGTCATCTC
ACCTTGCTCCTGCCGAGAAAGTATCCATCATGGCTGATGCAATGCGGCGGCTGCATACGCTTGATCCGGC
TACCTGCCCATTCGACCACCAAGCGAAACATCGCATCGAGCGAGCACGTACTCGGATGGAAGCCGGTCTT
GTCGATCAGGATGATCTGGACGAAGAGCATCAGGGGCTCGCGCCAGCCGAACTGTTCGCCAGGCTCAAGG
CGAGCATGCCCGACGGCGAGGATCTCGTCGTGACCCATGGCGATGCCTGCTTGCCGAATATCATGGTGGA
AAATGGCCGCTTTTCTGGATTCATCGACTGTGGCCGGCTGGGTGTGGCGGACCGCTATCAGGACATAGCG
TTGGCTACCCGTGATATTGCTGAAGAGCTTGGCGGCGAATGGGCTGACCGCTTCCTCGTGCTTTACGGTA
TCGCCGCTCCCGATTCGCAGCGCATCGCCTTCTATCGCCTTCTTGACGAGTTCTTCTGAGCGGGACTCTG
GGGTTCGAAATGACCGACCAAGCGACGCCCAACCTGCCATCACGAGATTTCGATTCCACCGCCGCCTTCT
ATGAAAGGTTGGGCTTCGGAATCGTTTTCCGGGACGCCGGCTGGATGATCCTCCAGCGCGGGGATCTCAT
GCTGGAGTTCTTCGCCCACCCTAGGGGGAGGCTAACTGAAACACGGAAGGAGACAATACCGGAAGGAACC
CGCGCTATGACGGCAATAAAAAGACAGAATAAAACGCACGGTGTTGGGTCGTTTGTTCATAAACGCGGGG
TTCGGTCCCAGGGCTGGCACTCTGTCGATACCCCACCGAGACCCCATTGGGGCCAATACGCCCGCGTTTC
TTCCTTTTCCCCACCCCACCCCCCAAGTTCGGGTGAAGGCCCAGGGCTCGCAGCCAACGTCGGGGCGGCA
GGCCCTGCCATAGCCTCAGGTTACTCATATATACTTTAGATTGATTTAAAACTTCATTTTTAATTTAAAA
GGATCTAGGTGAAGATCCTTTTTGATAATCTCATGACCAAAATCCCTTAACGTGAGTTTTCGTTCCACTG
AGCGTCAGACCCCGTAGAAAAGATCAAAGGATCTTCTTGAGATCCTTTTTTTCTGCGCGTAATCTGCTGC
TTGCAAACAAAAAAACCACCGCTACCAGCGGTGGTTTGTTTGCCGGATCAAGAGCTACCAACTCTTTTTC
CGAAGGTAACTGGCTTCAGCAGAGCGCAGATACCAAATACTGTTCTTCTAGTGTAGCCGTAGTTAGGCCA
CCACTTCAAGAACTCTGTAGCACCGCCTACATACCTCGCTCTGCTAATCCTGTTACCAGTGGCTGCTGCC
AGTGGCGATAAGTCGTGTCTTACCGGGTTGGACTCAAGACGATAGTTACCGGATAAGGCGCAGCGGTCGG
GCTGAACGGGGGGTTCGTGCACACAGCCCAGCTTGGAGCGAACGACCTACACCGAACTGAGATACCTACA
GCGTGAGCTATGAGAAAGCGCCACGCTTCCCGAAGGGAGAAAGGCGGACAGGTATCCGGTAAGCGGCAGG
GTCGGAACAGGAGAGCGCACGAGGGAGCTTCCAGGGGGAAACGCCTGGTATCTTTATAGTCCTGTCGGGT
TTCGCCACCTCTGACTTGAGCGTCGATTTTTGTGATGCTCGTCAGGGGGGCGGAGCCTATGGAAAAACGC
CAGCAACGCGGCCTTTTTACGGTTCCTGGCCTTTTGCTGGCCTTTTGCTCACATGTTCTTTCCTGCGTTA
TCCCCTGATTCTGTGGATAACCGTATTACCGCCATGCAT
